Addgene plasmid #161985: GFP-PH-TAPP1
Purpose: Expresses GFP-tagged PH-Tapp1 in mammalian cells (PI(3,4)P2 biosensor)
Depositing lab: Dario Alessi & David Bryant. Depositing organization: University of Dundee. Publication: Spatiotemporal control of endocytosis by phosphatidylinositol-3,4-bisphosphate. Posor Y, Eichhorn-Gruenig M, Puchkov D, Schoneberg J, Ullrich A, Lampe A, Muller R, Zarbakhsh S, Gulluni F, Hirsch E, Krauss M, Schultz C, Schmoranzer J, Noe F, Haucke V. Nature. 2013 Jul 11;499(7457):233-7. doi: 10.1038/nature12360. Epub 2013 Jul 3. PubMed 23823722.
Backbone
  Vector backbone: eGFP-C1
  Vector type: Mammalian Expression
Growth in bacteria
  Bacterial resistance: Kanamycin, 50 μg/mL
  Growth temperature: 37°C
  Growth strain: NEB Stable
  Copy number: High Copy
Gene/Insert
  Gene/Insert name: PH-TAPP1 (alt name: PLEKHA1)
  Species: H. sapiens (human)
  Entrez Gene: PLEKHA1 (a.k.a. TAPP1)
  Tag / fusion protein: GFP (N terminal on backbone)
  Cloning method: Restriction Enzyme; 5′ cloning site BglII (destroyed during cloning); 3′ cloning site BglII (destroyed during cloning)
  Sequencing primers: 5′ unknown
Terms and licenses: Academic/Nonprofit Terms; Industry Terms: Not Available to Industry
How to cite: GFP-PH-TAPP1 was a gift from Dario Alessi & David Bryant (Addgene plasmid # 161985 ; http://n2t.net/addgene:161985 ; RRID:Addgene_161985)
