[The description below was written by a language model from this plasmid's Addgene catalogue record and pLannotate feature annotations shown in this document.]
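Description:
GFP-PH-TAPP1 is a mammalian expression plasmid built on the eGFP-C1 backbone that produces an N-terminally EGFP-tagged fragment of human PLEKHA1 (TAPP1). It is intended as a genetically encoded biosensor for phosphatidylinositol 3,4-bisphosphate. TAPP1 binds PI(3,4)P2 specifically and not other phosphoinositides, so the fluorescent fusion relocates to membranes where this lipid accumulates, allowing its distribution and dynamics to be followed by live-cell imaging. Expression is driven by the human CMV immediate early enhancer and promoter, with EGFP upstream of the PLEKHA1 fragment and an SV40 polyadenylation signal downstream. The insert was placed into a BglII site that was destroyed at both ends during cloning.

The plasmid is maintained in E. coli at high copy through a ColE1/pUC-type origin and also carries an f1 origin. A single NeoR/KanR (Tn5 aminoglycoside phosphotransferase) cassette serves both hosts. The bacterial bla promoter gives kanamycin resistance in E. coli, while the SV40 enhancer/early promoter, with an HSV TK polyadenylation signal, allows G418 selection of transfected mammalian cells. The short RSF ori, large T antigen, ble and bGH poly(A) annotations are fragment matches typical of this backbone rather than functional elements.

The two sequence records for this plasmid disagree. The 5,841 nt long-read full sequence shows one 930 nt PLEKHA1 fragment after EGFP, whereas the 6,951 nt analyzer record shows two identical-length copies in tandem. The catalogue fields do not state whether a single or tandem PH-domain arrangement was intended, so the copy number of the insert is unresolved from this record. A repeated insert would be prone to recombination, which may explain the difference.
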