Features (pLannotate 1.2.2; 16 found; start..end, strand, type, name):
     27..86      +  rep_origin     RSF ori (fragment): Plasmids containing the RSF 1030 origin of replication can be propagated in E. coli cells that contain additional plasmids with compatible origins.
    154..457     +  enhancer       CMV enhancer: human cytomegalovirus immediate early enhancer
    458..661     +  promoter       CMV promoter: human cytomegalovirus (CMV) immediate early promoter
    706..1422    +  CDS            EGFP: EGFP is a basic (constitutively fluorescent) green fluorescent protein published in 1996, derived from Aequorea victoria. It is reported to be a rapidly-maturing weak dimer with moderate acid sensitivity.
   1477..2406    +  CDS            PLEKHA1 (fragment): PKHA1_HUMAN - Also known as TAPP1. Experimental evidence at protein level: Swiss-Prot protein existence level 1. Binds specifically to phosphatidylinositol 3,4-diphosphate (PtdIns3,4P2), but not to other phosphoinositides. May recruit other proteins to the plasma membrane. From Homo sapiens (Human).
   2546..2598    +  misc_feature   MCS: multiple cloning site
   2615..2699    +  CDS            large T antigen (fragment): large T antigen from SV40 (simian virus 40)
   2722..2843    +  polyA_signal   SV40 poly(A) signal: SV40 polyadenylation signal
   2877..3305    -  rep_origin     f1 ori (sequence partly withheld): f1 bacteriophage origin of replication; arrow indicates direction of (+) strand synthesis
   3332..3436    +  promoter       AmpR promoter: bla
   3438..3795    +  promoter       SV40 promoter: SV40 enhancer and early promoter
   3830..4624    +  CDS            NeoR/KanR: aminoglycoside phosphotransferase from Tn5; aph(3')-II (or nptII); confers resistance to neomycin, kanamycin, and G418 (Geneticin®)
   4645..4797    +  CDS            ble (fragment): BLE_KLEPN - Experimental evidence at protein level: Swiss-Prot protein existence level 1. Binding protein with a strong affinity to the bleomycin family of antibiotics. Binds to CL990; an antimitotic-antibiotic compound. From Klebsiella pneumoniae.
   4856..4903    +  polyA_signal   HSV TK poly(A) signal: herpes simplex virus thymidine kinase polyadenylation signal (Cole and Stacy, 1985)
   4994..5010    -  polyA_signal   bGH poly(A) signal (fragment): bovine growth hormone polyadenylation signal
   5232..5820    +  rep_origin     ori: high-copy-number ColE1/pMB1/pBR322/pUC origin of replication
>Addgene plasmid #161985 | GFP-PH-TAPP1 | addgene full sequence | sequence record 485426 | Addgene Long Read Sequencing Result
TTACGGTTCCTGGCCTTTTGCTGGCCTTTTGCTCACATGTTCTTTCCTGCGTTATCCCCTGATTCTGTGG
ATAACCGTATTACCGCCATGCATTAGTTATTAATAGTAATCAATTACGGGGTCATTAGTTCATAGCCCAT
ATATGGAGTTCCGCGTTACATAACTTACGGTAAATGGCCCGCCTGGCTGACCGCCCAACGACCCCCGCCC
ATTGACGTCAATAATGACGTATGTTCCCATAGTAACGCCAATAGGGACTTTCCATTGACGTCAATGGGTG
GAGTATTTACGGTAAACTGCCCACTTGGCAGTACATCAAGTGTATCATATGCCAAGTACGCCCCCTATTG
ACGTCAATGACGGTAAATGGCCCGCCTGGCATTATGCCCAGTACATGACCTTATGGGACTTTCCTACTTG
GCAGTACATCTACGTATTAGTCATCGCTATTACCATGGTGATGCGGTTTTGGCAGTACATCAATGGGCGT
GGATAGCGGTTTGACTCACGGGGATTTCCAAGTCTCCACCCCATTGACGTCAATGGGAGTTTGTTTTGGC
ACCAAAATCAACGGGACTTTCCAAAATGTCGTAACAACTCCGCCCCATTGACGCAAATGGGCGGTAGGCG
TGTACGGTGGGAGGTCTATATAAGCAGAGCTGGTTTAGTGAACCGTCAGATCCGCTAGCGCTACCGGTCG
CCACCATGGTGAGCAAGGGCGAGGAGCTGTTCACCGGGGTGGTGCCCATCCTGGTCGAGCTGGACGGCGA
CGTAAACGGCCACAAGTTCAGCGTGTCCGGCGAGGGCGAGGGCGATGCCACCTACGGCAAGCTGACCCTG
AAGTTCATCTGCACCACCGGCAAGCTGCCCGTGCCCTGGCCCACCCTCGTGACCACCCTGACCTACGGCG
TGCAGTGCTTCAGCCGCTACCCCGACCACATGAAGCAGCACGACTTCTTCAAGTCCGCCATGCCCGAAGG
CTACGTCCAGGAGCGCACCATCTTCTTCAAGGACGACGGCAACTACAAGACCCGCGCCGAGGTGAAGTTC
GAGGGCGACACCCTGGTGAACCGCATCGAGCTGAAGGGCATCGACTTCAAGGAGGACGGCAACATCCTGG
GGCACAAGCTGGAGTACAACTACAACAGCCACAACGTCTATATCATGGCCGACAAGCAGAAGAACGGCAT
CAAGGTGAACTTCAAGATCCGCCACAACATCGAGGACGGCAGCGTGCAGCTCGCCGACCACTACCAGCAG
AACACCCCCATCGGCGACGGCCCCGTGCTGCTGCCCGACAACCACTACCTGAGCACCCAGTCCGCCCTGA
GCAAAGACCCCAACGAGAAGCGCGATCACATGGTCCTGCTGGAGTTCGTGACCGCCGCCGGGATCACTCT
CGGCATGGACGAGCTGTACAAGTCCGGACTCAGATCCGCCACCATGGAACAAAAACTCATCTCAGAAGAG
GATCTGAATGATCAGCAGGACCTAGTGGAATGGGTAAATGTGTTAAACAAAGCTATAAAAATTACAGTAC
CAAAGCAGTCAGACTCACAGCCTAATTCTGATAACCTAAGTCGCCATGGTGAATGTGGGAAAAAGCAAGT
GTCTTACAGAACTGATATTGTTGGTGGCGTACCCATCATTACTCCCACTCAGAAAGAAGAAGTAAATGAA
TGTGGTGAAAGTATTGACAGAAATAATCTGAAACGGTCACAAAGCCATCTTCCTTACTTTACTCCTAAAC
CACCTCAAGATAGTGCGGTTATCAAAGCTGGATATTGTGTAAAACAAGGAGCAGTGATGAAAAACTGGAA
GAGAAGATATTTTCAATTGGATGAAAACACAATAGGCTACTTCAAATCTGAACTGGAAAAGGAACCTCTT
CGCGTAATACCACTTAAAGAGGTTCATAAAGTCCAGGAATGTAAGCAAAGCGACATAATGATGAGGGACA
ACCTCTTTGAAATTGTAACAACGTCTCGAACTTTCTATGTGCAGGCTGATAGCCCTGAAGAGATGCACAG
TTGGATTAAAGCAGTCTCTGGCGCCATTGTAGCACAGCGGGGTCCCGGCAGATCTGCGTCTTCTGAGCAT
CCCCCCGGTCCTTCAGAATCCAAACACGCTTTCCGTCCTACCAACGCAGCCGCCGCCACCTCACATTCCA
CAGCCTCTCGCAGCAACTCTTTGGTCTCAACCTTTACCATGGAGAAGCGAGGATTTTACGAGTCTCTTGC
CAAGGTCAAGCCAGGGAACTTCAAGGTCCAGACTGTCTCTCCAAGAGAACCAGCTTCCAAAGTGACTGAA
CAAGCTCTGTTAAGACCTCAAAGTAAAAATGGCCCTCAGGAAAAAGATTGTGACCTAGTAGACTTGGACG
ATGCGAGCCTTCCGGTCAGTGACGTGTGAGGCAGAAGCGCACGGAGCCTGCCTGCCTCTGCCGTCCTCAG
TTACCTTTCATGAGGCTTCTAGCCAAAGATGATAAAGGGGGAAATGGTTTTTAGTGCGTATATTATACTG
CCTCTTAGGTGTACTCTTTGAGGATCTCGAGCTCAAGCTTCGAATTCTGCAGTCGACGGTACCGCGGGCC
CGGGATCCACCGGATCTAGATAACTGATCATAATCAGCCATACCACATTTGTAGAGGTTTTACTTGCTTT
AAAAAACCTCCCACACCTCCCCCTGAACCTGAAACATAAAATGAATGCAATTGTTGTTGTTAACTTGTTT
ATTGCAGCTTATAATGGTTACAAATAAAGCAATAGCATCACAAATTTCACAAATAAAGCATTTTTTTCAC
TGCATTCTAGTTGTGGTTTGTCCAAACTCATCAATGTATCTTAACGCGTAAATTGTAAGCGTTAATATTT
TGTTAAAATTCGCGTTAAATTTTTGTTAAATCAGCTCATTTTTTAACCAATAGGCCGAAATCGGCAAAAT
CCCTTATAAATCAAAAGAATAGACCGAGATAGGGT
[37 nt withheld, positions 2976-3012]
AAAGAACGTGGACTCCAACGTCAAAGG
[49 nt withheld, positions 3040-3088]
T
[91 nt withheld, positions 3090-3180]
G
[124 nt withheld, positions 3182-3305]
CAGGTGGCACTTTTCGGGGAAATGTGCGCGGAACCCCTATTTGTTTATTTTTCTAAATACATTCAAATAT
GTATCCGCTCATGAGACAATAACCCTGATAAATGCTTCAATAATATTGAAAAAGGAAGAGTCCTGAGGCG
GAAAGAACCAGCTGTGGAATGTGTGTCAGTTAGGGTGTGGAAAGTCCCCAGGCTCCCCAGCAGGCAGAAG
TATGCAAAGCATGCATCTCAATTAGTCAGCAACCAGGTGTGGAAAGTCCCCAGGCTCCCCAGCAGGCAGA
AGTATGCAAAGCATGCATCTCAATTAGTCAGCAACCATAGTCCCGCCCCTAACTCCGCCCATCCCGCCCC
TAACTCCGCCCAGTTCCGCCCATTCTCCGCCCCATGGCTGACTAATTTTTTTTATTTATGCAGAGGCCGA
GGCCGCCTCGGCCTCTGAGCTATTCCAGAAGTAGTGAGGAGGCTTTTTTGGAGGCCTAGGCTTTTGCAAA
GATCGATCAAGAGACAGGATGAGGATCGTTTCGCATGATTGAACAAGATGGATTGCACGCAGGTTCTCCG
GCCGCTTGGGTGGAGAGGCTATTCGGCTATGACTGGGCACAACAGACAATCGGCTGCTCTGATGCCGCCG
TGTTCCGGCTGTCAGCGCAGGGGCGCCCGGTTCTTTTTGTCAAGACCGACCTGTCCGGTGCCCTGAATGA
ACTGCAAGACGAGGCAGCGCGGCTATCGTGGCTGGCCACGACGGGCGTTCCTTGCGCAGCTGTGCTCGAC
GTTGTCACTGAAGCGGGAAGGGACTGGCTGCTATTGGGCGAAGTGCCGGGGCAGGATCTCCTGTCATCTC
ACCTTGCTCCTGCCGAGAAAGTATCCATCATGGCTGATGCAATGCGGCGGCTGCATACGCTTGATCCGGC
TACCTGCCCATTCGACCACCAAGCGAAACATCGCATCGAGCGAGCACGTACTCGGATGGAAGCCGGTCTT
GTCGATCAGGATGATCTGGACGAAGAGCATCAGGGGCTCGCGCCAGCCGAACTGTTCGCCAGGCTCAAGG
CGAGCATGCCCGACGGCGAGGATCTCGTCGTGACCCATGGCGATGCCTGCTTGCCGAATATCATGGTGGA
AAATGGCCGCTTTTCTGGATTCATCGACTGTGGCCGGCTGGGTGTGGCGGACCGCTATCAGGACATAGCG
TTGGCTACCCGTGATATTGCTGAAGAGCTTGGCGGCGAATGGGCTGACCGCTTCCTCGTGCTTTACGGTA
TCGCCGCTCCCGATTCGCAGCGCATCGCCTTCTATCGCCTTCTTGACGAGTTCTTCTGAGCGGGACTCTG
GGGTTCGAAATGACCGACCAAGCGACGCCCAACCTGCCATCACGAGATTTCGATTCCACCGCCGCCTTCT
ATGAAAGGTTGGGCTTCGGAATCGTTTTCCGGGACGCCGGCTGGATGATCCTCCAGCGCGGGGATCTCAT
GCTGGAGTTCTTCGCCCACCCTAGGGGGAGGCTAACTGAAACACGGAAGGAGACAATACCGGAAGGAACC
CGCGCTATGACGGCAATAAAAAGACAGAATAAAACGCACGGTGTTGGGTCGTTTGTTCATAAACGCGGGG
TTCGGTCCCAGGGCTGGCACTCTGTCGATACCCCACCGAGACCCCATTGGGGCCAATACGCCCGCGTTTC
TTCCTTTTCCCCACCCCACCCCCCAAGTTCGGGTGAAGGCCCAGGGCTCGCAGCCAACGTCGGGGCGGCA
GGCCCTGCCATAGCCTCAGGTTACTCATATATACTTTAGATTGATTTAAAACTTCATTTTTAATTTAAAA
GGATCTAGGTGAAGATCCTTTTTGATAATCTCATGACCAAAATCCCTTAACGTGAGTTTTCGTTCCACTG
AGCGTCAGACCCCGTAGAAAAGATCAAAGGATCTTCTTGAGATCCTTTTTTTCTGCGCGTAATCTGCTGC
TTGCAAACAAAAAAACCACCGCTACCAGCGGTGGTTTGTTTGCCGGATCAAGAGCTACCAACTCTTTTTC
CGAAGGTAACTGGCTTCAGCAGAGCGCAGATACCAAATACTGTTCTTCTAGTGTAGCCGTAGTTAGGCCA
CCACTTCAAGAACTCTGTAGCACCGCCTACATACCTCGCTCTGCTAATCCTGTTACCAGTGGCTGCTGCC
AGTGGCGATAAGTCGTGTCTTACCGGGTTGGACTCAAGACGATAGTTACCGGATAAGGCGCAGCGGTCGG
GCTGAACGGGGGGTTCGTGCACACAGCCCAGCTTGGAGCGAACGACCTACACCGAACTGAGATACCTACA
GCGTGAGCTATGAGAAAGCGCCACGCTTCCCGAAGGGAGAAAGGCGGACAGGTATCCGGTAAGCGGCAGG
GTCGGAACAGGAGAGCGCACGAGGGAGCTTCCAGGGGGAAACGCCTGGTATCTTTATAGTCCTGTCGGGT
TTCGCCACCTCTGACTTGAGCGTCGATTTTTGTGATGCTCGTCAGGGGGGCGGAGCCTATGGAAAAACGC
CAGCAACGCGGCCTTT
