Features (pLannotate 1.2.2; 16 found; start..end, strand, type, name):
     27..86      +  rep_origin     RSF ori (fragment): Plasmids containing the RSF 1030 origin of replication can be propagated in E. coli cells that contain additional plasmids with compatible origins.
    154..457     +  enhancer       CMV enhancer: human cytomegalovirus immediate early enhancer
    458..661     +  promoter       CMV promoter: human cytomegalovirus (CMV) immediate early promoter
    706..1422    +  CDS            EGFP: EGFP is a basic (constitutively fluorescent) green fluorescent protein published in 1996, derived from Aequorea victoria. It is reported to be a rapidly-maturing weak dimer with moderate acid sensitivity.
   1423..1488    +  misc_feature   MCS: multiple cloning site
   1528..2457    +  CDS            PLEKHA1 (fragment): PKHA1_HUMAN - Also known as TAPP1. Experimental evidence at protein level: Swiss-Prot protein existence level 1. Binds specifically to phosphatidylinositol 3,4-diphosphate (PtdIns3,4P2), but not to other phosphoinositides. May recruit other proteins to the plasma membrane. From Homo sapiens (Human).
   2615..2699    +  CDS            large T antigen (fragment): large T antigen from SV40 (simian virus 40)
   2722..2843    +  polyA_signal   SV40 poly(A) signal: SV40 polyadenylation signal
   2877..3305    -  rep_origin     f1 ori (sequence partly withheld): f1 bacteriophage origin of replication; arrow indicates direction of (+) strand synthesis
   3332..3436    +  promoter       AmpR promoter: bla
   3438..3795    +  promoter       SV40 promoter: SV40 enhancer and early promoter
   3830..4624    +  CDS            NeoR/KanR: aminoglycoside phosphotransferase from Tn5; aph(3')-II (or nptII); confers resistance to neomycin, kanamycin, and G418 (Geneticin®)
   4645..4797    +  CDS            ble (fragment): BLE_KLEPN - Experimental evidence at protein level: Swiss-Prot protein existence level 1. Binding protein with a strong affinity to the bleomycin family of antibiotics. Binds to CL990; an antimitotic-antibiotic compound. From Klebsiella pneumoniae.
   4856..4903    +  polyA_signal   HSV TK poly(A) signal: herpes simplex virus thymidine kinase polyadenylation signal (Cole and Stacy, 1985)
   4994..5010    -  polyA_signal   bGH poly(A) signal (fragment): bovine growth hormone polyadenylation signal
   5232..5820    +  rep_origin     ori: high-copy-number ColE1/pMB1/pBR322/pUC origin of replication
>Addgene plasmid #161985 | GFP-PH-TAPP1 Sequencing Result | analyzer sequence | sequence record 318691
TTACGGTTCCTGGCCTTTTGCTGGCCTTTTGCTCACATGTTCTTTCCTGCGTTATCCCCTGATTCTGTGG
ATAACCGTATTACCGCCATGCATTAGTTATTAATAGTAATCAATTACGGGGTCATTAGTTCATAGCCCAT
ATATGGAGTTCCGCGTTACATAACTTACGGTAAATGGCCCGCCTGGCTGACCGCCCAACGACCCCCGCCC
ATTGACGTCAATAATGACGTATGTTCCCATAGTAACGCCAATAGGGACTTTCCATTGACGTCAATGGGTG
GAGTATTTACGGTAAACTGCCCACTTGGCAGTACATCAAGTGTATCATATGCCAAGTACGCCCCCTATTG
ACGTCAATGACGGTAAATGGCCCGCCTGGCATTATGCCCAGTACATGACCTTATGGGACTTTCCTACTTG
GCAGTACATCTACGTATTAGTCATCGCTATTACCATGGTGATGCGGTTTTGGCAGTACATCAATGGGCGT
GGATAGCGGTTTGACTCACGGGGATTTCCAAGTCTCCACCCCATTGACGTCAATGGGAGTTTGTTTTGGC
ACCAAAATCAACGGGACTTTCCAAAATGTCGTAACAACTCCGCCCCATTGACGCAAATGGGCGGTAGGCG
TGTACGGTGGGAGGTCTATATAAGCAGAGCTGGTTTAGTGAACCGTCAGATCCGCTAGCGCTACCGGTCG
CCACCATGGTGAGCAAGGGCGAGGAGCTGTTCACCGGGGTGGTGCCCATCCTGGTCGAGCTGGACGGCGA
CGTAAACGGCCACAAGTTCAGCGTGTCCGGCGAGGGCGAGGGCGATGCCACCTACGGCAAGCTGACCCTG
AAGTTCATCTGCACCACCGGCAAGCTGCCCGTGCCCTGGCCCACCCTCGTGACCACCCTGACCTACGGCG
TGCAGTGCTTCAGCCGCTACCCCGACCACATGAAGCAGCACGACTTCTTCAAGTCCGCCATGCCCGAAGG
CTACGTCCAGGAGCGCACCATCTTCTTCAAGGACGACGGCAACTACAAGACCCGCGCCGAGGTGAAGTTC
GAGGGCGACACCCTGGTGAACCGCATCGAGCTGAAGGGCATCGACTTCAAGGAGGACGGCAACATCCTGG
GGCACAAGCTGGAGTACAACTACAACAGCCACAACGTCTATATCATGGCCGACAAGCAGAAGAACGGCAT
CAAGGTGAACTTCAAGATCCGCCACAACATCGAGGACGGCAGCGTGCAGCTCGCCGACCACTACCAGCAG
AACACCCCCATCGGCGACGGCCCCGTGCTGCTGCCCGACAACCACTACCTGAGCACCCAGTCCGCCCTGA
GCAAAGACCCCAACGAGAAGCGCGATCACATGGTCCTGCTGGAGTTCGTGACCGCCGCCGGGATCACTCT
CGGCATGGACGAGCTGTACAAGTCCGGACTCAGATCTCGAGCTCAAGCTTCGAATTCTGCAGTCGACGGT
ACCGCGGGCCCGGGATCCGCCACCATGGAACAAAAACTCATCTCAGAAGAGGATCTGAATGATCAGCAGG
ACCTAGTGGAATGGGTAAATGTGTTAAACAAAGCTATAAAAATTACAGTACCAAAGCAGTCAGACTCACA
GCCTAATTCTGATAACCTAAGTCGCCATGGTGAATGTGGGAAAAAGCAAGTGTCTTACAGAACTGATATT
GTTGGTGGCGTACCCATCATTACTCCCACTCAGAAAGAAGAAGTAAATGAATGTGGTGAAAGTATTGACA
GAAATAATCTGAAACGGTCACAAAGCCATCTTCCTTACTTTACTCCTAAACCACCTCAAGATAGTGCGGT
TATCAAAGCTGGATATTGTGTAAAACAAGGAGCAGTGATGAAAAACTGGAAGAGAAGATATTTTCAATTG
GATGAAAACACAATAGGCTACTTCAAATCTGAACTGGAAAAGGAACCTCTTCGCGTAATACCACTTAAAG
AGGTTCATAAAGTCCAGGAATGTAAGCAAAGCGACATAATGATGAGGGACAACCTCTTTGAAATTGTAAC
AACGTCTCGAACTTTCTATGTGCAGGCTGATAGCCCTGAAGAGATGCACAGTTGGATTAAAGCAGTCTCT
GGCGCCATTGTAGCACAGCGGGGTCCCGGCAGATCTGCGTCTTCTGAGCATCCCCCCGGTCCTTCAGAAT
CCAAACACGCTTTCCGTCCTACCAACGCAGCCGCCGCCACCTCACATTCCACAGCCTCTCGCAGCAACTC
TTTGGTCTCAACCTTTACCATGGAGAAGCGAGGATTTTACGAGTCTCTTGCCAAGGTCAAGCCAGGGAAC
TTCAAGGTCCAGACTGTCTCTCCAAGAGAACCAGCTTCCAAAGTGACTGAACAAGCTCTGTTAAGACCTC
AAAGTAAAAATGGCCCTCAGGAAAAAGATTGTGACCTAGTAGACTTGGACGATGCGAGCCTTCCGGTCAG
TGACGTGTGAGGCAGAAGCGCACGGAGCCTGCCTGCCTCTGCCGTCCTCAGTTACCTTTCATGAGGCTTC
TAGCCAAAGATGATAAAGGGGGAAATGGTTTTTAGTGCGTATATTATACTGCCTCTTAGGTGTACTCTTT
GAGGATCCACCGGATCTAGATAACTGATCATAATCAGCCATACCACATTTGTAGAGGTTTTACTTGCTTT
AAAAAACCTCCCACACCTCCCCCTGAACCTGAAACATAAAATGAATGCAATTGTTGTTGTTAACTTGTTT
ATTGCAGCTTATAATGGTTACAAATAAAGCAATAGCATCACAAATTTCACAAATAAAGCATTTTTTTCAC
TGCATTCTAGTTGTGGTTTGTCCAAACTCATCAATGTATCTTAACGCGTAAATTGTAAGCGTTAATATTT
TGTTAAAATTCGCGTTAAATTTTTGTTAAATCAGCTCATTTTTTAACCAATAGGCCGAAATCGGCAAAAT
CCCTTATAAATCAAAAGAATAGACCGAGATAGGGT
[37 nt withheld, positions 2976-3012]
AAAGAACGTGGACTCCAACGTCAAAGG
[49 nt withheld, positions 3040-3088]
T
[91 nt withheld, positions 3090-3180]
G
[124 nt withheld, positions 3182-3305]
CAGGTGGCACTTTTCGGGGAAATGTGCGCGGAACCCCTATTTGTTTATTTTTCTAAATACATTCAAATAT
GTATCCGCTCATGAGACAATAACCCTGATAAATGCTTCAATAATATTGAAAAAGGAAGAGTCCTGAGGCG
GAAAGAACCAGCTGTGGAATGTGTGTCAGTTAGGGTGTGGAAAGTCCCCAGGCTCCCCAGCAGGCAGAAG
TATGCAAAGCATGCATCTCAATTAGTCAGCAACCAGGTGTGGAAAGTCCCCAGGCTCCCCAGCAGGCAGA
AGTATGCAAAGCATGCATCTCAATTAGTCAGCAACCATAGTCCCGCCCCTAACTCCGCCCATCCCGCCCC
TAACTCCGCCCAGTTCCGCCCATTCTCCGCCCCATGGCTGACTAATTTTTTTTATTTATGCAGAGGCCGA
GGCCGCCTCGGCCTCTGAGCTATTCCAGAAGTAGTGAGGAGGCTTTTTTGGAGGCCTAGGCTTTTGCAAA
GATCGATCAAGAGACAGGATGAGGATCGTTTCGCATGATTGAACAAGATGGATTGCACGCAGGTTCTCCG
GCCGCTTGGGTGGAGAGGCTATTCGGCTATGACTGGGCACAACAGACAATCGGCTGCTCTGATGCCGCCG
TGTTCCGGCTGTCAGCGCAGGGGCGCCCGGTTCTTTTTGTCAAGACCGACCTGTCCGGTGCCCTGAATGA
ACTGCAAGACGAGGCAGCGCGGCTATCGTGGCTGGCCACGACGGGCGTTCCTTGCGCAGCTGTGCTCGAC
GTTGTCACTGAAGCGGGAAGGGACTGGCTGCTATTGGGCGAAGTGCCGGGGCAGGATCTCCTGTCATCTC
ACCTTGCTCCTGCCGAGAAAGTATCCATCATGGCTGATGCAATGCGGCGGCTGCATACGCTTGATCCGGC
TACCTGCCCATTCGACCACCAAGCGAAACATCGCATCGAGCGAGCACGTACTCGGATGGAAGCCGGTCTT
GTCGATCAGGATGATCTGGACGAAGAGCATCAGGGGCTCGCGCCAGCCGAACTGTTCGCCAGGCTCAAGG
CGAGCATGCCCGACGGCGAGGATCTCGTCGTGACCCATGGCGATGCCTGCTTGCCGAATATCATGGTGGA
AAATGGCCGCTTTTCTGGATTCATCGACTGTGGCCGGCTGGGTGTGGCGGACCGCTATCAGGACATAGCG
TTGGCTACCCGTGATATTGCTGAAGAGCTTGGCGGCGAATGGGCTGACCGCTTCCTCGTGCTTTACGGTA
TCGCCGCTCCCGATTCGCAGCGCATCGCCTTCTATCGCCTTCTTGACGAGTTCTTCTGAGCGGGACTCTG
GGGTTCGAAATGACCGACCAAGCGACGCCCAACCTGCCATCACGAGATTTCGATTCCACCGCCGCCTTCT
ATGAAAGGTTGGGCTTCGGAATCGTTTTCCGGGACGCCGGCTGGATGATCCTCCAGCGCGGGGATCTCAT
GCTGGAGTTCTTCGCCCACCCTAGGGGGAGGCTAACTGAAACACGGAAGGAGACAATACCGGAAGGAACC
CGCGCTATGACGGCAATAAAAAGACAGAATAAAACGCACGGTGTTGGGTCGTTTGTTCATAAACGCGGGG
TTCGGTCCCAGGGCTGGCACTCTGTCGATACCCCACCGAGACCCCATTGGGGCCAATACGCCCGCGTTTC
TTCCTTTTCCCCACCCCACCCCCCAAGTTCGGGTGAAGGCCCAGGGCTCGCAGCCAACGTCGGGGCGGCA
GGCCCTGCCATAGCCTCAGGTTACTCATATATACTTTAGATTGATTTAAAACTTCATTTTTAATTTAAAA
GGATCTAGGTGAAGATCCTTTTTGATAATCTCATGACCAAAATCCCTTAACGTGAGTTTTCGTTCCACTG
AGCGTCAGACCCCGTAGAAAAGATCAAAGGATCTTCTTGAGATCCTTTTTTTCTGCGCGTAATCTGCTGC
TTGCAAACAAAAAAACCACCGCTACCAGCGGTGGTTTGTTTGCCGGATCAAGAGCTACCAACTCTTTTTC
CGAAGGTAACTGGCTTCAGCAGAGCGCAGATACCAAATACTGTTCTTCTAGTGTAGCCGTAGTTAGGCCA
CCACTTCAAGAACTCTGTAGCACCGCCTACATACCTCGCTCTGCTAATCCTGTTACCAGTGGCTGCTGCC
AGTGGCGATAAGTCGTGTCTTACCGGGTTGGACTCAAGACGATAGTTACCGGATAAGGCGCAGCGGTCGG
GCTGAACGGGGGGTTCGTGCACACAGCCCAGCTTGGAGCGAACGACCTACACCGAACTGAGATACCTACA
GCGTGAGCTATGAGAAAGCGCCACGCTTCCCGAAGGGAGAAAGGCGGACAGGTATCCGGTAAGCGGCAGG
GTCGGAACAGGAGAGCGCACGAGGGAGCTTCCAGGGGGAAACGCCTGGTATCTTTATAGTCCTGTCGGGT
TTCGCCACCTCTGACTTGAGCGTCGATTTTTGTGATGCTCGTCAGGGGGGCGGAGCCTATGGAAAAACGC
CAGCAACGCGGCCTTT
