Features (pLannotate 1.2.2; 17 found; start..end, strand, type, name):
     27..86      +  rep_origin     RSF ori (fragment): Plasmids containing the RSF 1030 origin of replication can be propagated in E. coli cells that contain additional plasmids with compatible origins.
    154..457     +  enhancer       CMV enhancer: human cytomegalovirus immediate early enhancer
    458..661     +  promoter       CMV promoter: human cytomegalovirus (CMV) immediate early promoter
    706..1422    +  CDS            EGFP: EGFP is a basic (constitutively fluorescent) green fluorescent protein published in 1996, derived from Aequorea victoria. It is reported to be a rapidly-maturing weak dimer with moderate acid sensitivity.
   1423..1488    +  misc_feature   MCS: multiple cloning site
   1528..2457    +  CDS            PLEKHA1 (fragment): PKHA1_HUMAN - Also known as TAPP1. Experimental evidence at protein level: Swiss-Prot protein existence level 1. Binds specifically to phosphatidylinositol 3,4-diphosphate (PtdIns3,4P2), but not to other phosphoinositides. May recruit other proteins to the plasma membrane. From Homo sapiens (Human).
   2638..3567    +  CDS            PLEKHA1 (fragment): PKHA1_HUMAN - Also known as TAPP1. Experimental evidence at protein level: Swiss-Prot protein existence level 1. Binds specifically to phosphatidylinositol 3,4-diphosphate (PtdIns3,4P2), but not to other phosphoinositides. May recruit other proteins to the plasma membrane. From Homo sapiens (Human).
   3725..3809    +  CDS            large T antigen (fragment): large T antigen from SV40 (simian virus 40)
   3832..3953    +  polyA_signal   SV40 poly(A) signal: SV40 polyadenylation signal
   3987..4415    -  rep_origin     f1 ori (sequence partly withheld): f1 bacteriophage origin of replication; arrow indicates direction of (+) strand synthesis
   4442..4546    +  promoter       AmpR promoter: bla
   4548..4905    +  promoter       SV40 promoter: SV40 enhancer and early promoter
   4940..5734    +  CDS            NeoR/KanR: aminoglycoside phosphotransferase from Tn5; aph(3')-II (or nptII); confers resistance to neomycin, kanamycin, and G418 (Geneticin®)
   5755..5907    +  CDS            ble (fragment): BLE_KLEPN - Experimental evidence at protein level: Swiss-Prot protein existence level 1. Binding protein with a strong affinity to the bleomycin family of antibiotics. Binds to CL990; an antimitotic-antibiotic compound. From Klebsiella pneumoniae.
   5966..6013    +  polyA_signal   HSV TK poly(A) signal: herpes simplex virus thymidine kinase polyadenylation signal (Cole and Stacy, 1985)
   6104..6120    -  polyA_signal   bGH poly(A) signal (fragment): bovine growth hormone polyadenylation signal
   6342..6930    +  rep_origin     ori: high-copy-number ColE1/pMB1/pBR322/pUC origin of replication
>Addgene plasmid #161985 | GFP-PH-TAPP1 Sequencing Result | analyzer sequence | sequence record 473022
TTACGGTTCCTGGCCTTTTGCTGGCCTTTTGCTCACATGTTCTTTCCTGCGTTATCCCCTGATTCTGTGG
ATAACCGTATTACCGCCATGCATTAGTTATTAATAGTAATCAATTACGGGGTCATTAGTTCATAGCCCAT
ATATGGAGTTCCGCGTTACATAACTTACGGTAAATGGCCCGCCTGGCTGACCGCCCAACGACCCCCGCCC
ATTGACGTCAATAATGACGTATGTTCCCATAGTAACGCCAATAGGGACTTTCCATTGACGTCAATGGGTG
GAGTATTTACGGTAAACTGCCCACTTGGCAGTACATCAAGTGTATCATATGCCAAGTACGCCCCCTATTG
ACGTCAATGACGGTAAATGGCCCGCCTGGCATTATGCCCAGTACATGACCTTATGGGACTTTCCTACTTG
GCAGTACATCTACGTATTAGTCATCGCTATTACCATGGTGATGCGGTTTTGGCAGTACATCAATGGGCGT
GGATAGCGGTTTGACTCACGGGGATTTCCAAGTCTCCACCCCATTGACGTCAATGGGAGTTTGTTTTGGC
ACCAAAATCAACGGGACTTTCCAAAATGTCGTAACAACTCCGCCCCATTGACGCAAATGGGCGGTAGGCG
TGTACGGTGGGAGGTCTATATAAGCAGAGCTGGTTTAGTGAACCGTCAGATCCGCTAGCGCTACCGGTCG
CCACCATGGTGAGCAAGGGCGAGGAGCTGTTCACCGGGGTGGTGCCCATCCTGGTCGAGCTGGACGGCGA
CGTAAACGGCCACAAGTTCAGCGTGTCCGGCGAGGGCGAGGGCGATGCCACCTACGGCAAGCTGACCCTG
AAGTTCATCTGCACCACCGGCAAGCTGCCCGTGCCCTGGCCCACCCTCGTGACCACCCTGACCTACGGCG
TGCAGTGCTTCAGCCGCTACCCCGACCACATGAAGCAGCACGACTTCTTCAAGTCCGCCATGCCCGAAGG
CTACGTCCAGGAGCGCACCATCTTCTTCAAGGACGACGGCAACTACAAGACCCGCGCCGAGGTGAAGTTC
GAGGGCGACACCCTGGTGAACCGCATCGAGCTGAAGGGCATCGACTTCAAGGAGGACGGCAACATCCTGG
GGCACAAGCTGGAGTACAACTACAACAGCCACAACGTCTATATCATGGCCGACAAGCAGAAGAACGGCAT
CAAGGTGAACTTCAAGATCCGCCACAACATCGAGGACGGCAGCGTGCAGCTCGCCGACCACTACCAGCAG
AACACCCCCATCGGCGACGGCCCCGTGCTGCTGCCCGACAACCACTACCTGAGCACCCAGTCCGCCCTGA
GCAAAGACCCCAACGAGAAGCGCGATCACATGGTCCTGCTGGAGTTCGTGACCGCCGCCGGGATCACTCT
CGGCATGGACGAGCTGTACAAGTCCGGACTCAGATCTCGAGCTCAAGCTTCGAATTCTGCAGTCGACGGT
ACCGCGGGCCCGGGATCCGCCACCATGGAACAAAAACTCATCTCAGAAGAGGATCTGAATGATCAGCAGG
ACCTAGTGGAATGGGTAAATGTGTTAAACAAAGCTATAAAAATTACAGTACCAAAGCAGTCAGACTCACA
GCCTAATTCTGATAACCTAAGTCGCCATGGTGAATGTGGGAAAAAGCAAGTGTCTTACAGAACTGATATT
GTTGGTGGCGTACCCATCATTACTCCCACTCAGAAAGAAGAAGTAAATGAATGTGGTGAAAGTATTGACA
GAAATAATCTGAAACGGTCACAAAGCCATCTTCCTTACTTTACTCCTAAACCACCTCAAGATAGTGCGGT
TATCAAAGCTGGATATTGTGTAAAACAAGGAGCAGTGATGAAAAACTGGAAGAGAAGATATTTTCAATTG
GATGAAAACACAATAGGCTACTTCAAATCTGAACTGGAAAAGGAACCTCTTCGCGTAATACCACTTAAAG
AGGTTCATAAAGTCCAGGAATGTAAGCAAAGCGACATAATGATGAGGGACAACCTCTTTGAAATTGTAAC
AACGTCTCGAACTTTCTATGTGCAGGCTGATAGCCCTGAAGAGATGCACAGTTGGATTAAAGCAGTCTCT
GGCGCCATTGTAGCACAGCGGGGTCCCGGCAGATCTGCGTCTTCTGAGCATCCCCCCGGTCCTTCAGAAT
CCAAACACGCTTTCCGTCCTACCAACGCAGCCGCCGCCACCTCACATTCCACAGCCTCTCGCAGCAACTC
TTTGGTCTCAACCTTTACCATGGAGAAGCGAGGATTTTACGAGTCTCTTGCCAAGGTCAAGCCAGGGAAC
TTCAAGGTCCAGACTGTCTCTCCAAGAGAACCAGCTTCCAAAGTGACTGAACAAGCTCTGTTAAGACCTC
AAAGTAAAAATGGCCCTCAGGAAAAAGATTGTGACCTAGTAGACTTGGACGATGCGAGCCTTCCGGTCAG
TGACGTGTGAGGCAGAAGCGCACGGAGCCTGCCTGCCTCTGCCGTCCTCAGTTACCTTTCATGAGGCTTC
TAGCCAAAGATGATAAAGGGGGAAATGGTTTTTAGTGCGTATATTATACTGCCTCTTAGGTGTACTCTTT
GAGGATCCGCCACCATGGAACAAAAACTCATCTCAGAAGAGGATCTGAATGATCAGCAGGACCTAGTGGA
ATGGGTAAATGTGTTAAACAAAGCTATAAAAATTACAGTACCAAAGCAGTCAGACTCACAGCCTAATTCT
GATAACCTAAGTCGCCATGGTGAATGTGGGAAAAAGCAAGTGTCTTACAGAACTGATATTGTTGGTGGCG
TACCCATCATTACTCCCACTCAGAAAGAAGAAGTAAATGAATGTGGTGAAAGTATTGACAGAAATAATCT
GAAACGGTCACAAAGCCATCTTCCTTACTTTACTCCTAAACCACCTCAAGATAGTGCGGTTATCAAAGCT
GGATATTGTGTAAAACAAGGAGCAGTGATGAAAAACTGGAAGAGAAGATATTTTCAATTGGATGAAAACA
CAATAGGCTACTTCAAATCTGAACTGGAAAAGGAACCTCTTCGCGTAATACCACTTAAAGAGGTTCATAA
AGTCCAGGAATGTAAGCAAAGCGACATAATGATGAGGGACAACCTCTTTGAAATTGTAACAACGTCTCGA
ACTTTCTATGTGCAGGCTGATAGCCCTGAAGAGATGCACAGTTGGATTAAAGCAGTCTCTGGCGCCATTG
TAGCACAGCGGGGTCCCGGCAGATCTGCGTCTTCTGAGCATCCCCCCGGTCCTTCAGAATCCAAACACGC
TTTCCGTCCTACCAACGCAGCCGCCGCCACCTCACATTCCACAGCCTCTCGCAGCAACTCTTTGGTCTCA
ACCTTTACCATGGAGAAGCGAGGATTTTACGAGTCTCTTGCCAAGGTCAAGCCAGGGAACTTCAAGGTCC
AGACTGTCTCTCCAAGAGAACCAGCTTCCAAAGTGACTGAACAAGCTCTGTTAAGACCTCAAAGTAAAAA
TGGCCCTCAGGAAAAAGATTGTGACCTAGTAGACTTGGACGATGCGAGCCTTCCGGTCAGTGACGTGTGA
GGCAGAAGCGCACGGAGCCTGCCTGCCTCTGCCGTCCTCAGTTACCTTTCATGAGGCTTCTAGCCAAAGA
TGATAAAGGGGGAAATGGTTTTTAGTGCGTATATTATACTGCCTCTTAGGTGTACTCTTTGAGGATCCAC
CGGATCTAGATAACTGATCATAATCAGCCATACCACATTTGTAGAGGTTTTACTTGCTTTAAAAAACCTC
CCACACCTCCCCCTGAACCTGAAACATAAAATGAATGCAATTGTTGTTGTTAACTTGTTTATTGCAGCTT
ATAATGGTTACAAATAAAGCAATAGCATCACAAATTTCACAAATAAAGCATTTTTTTCACTGCATTCTAG
TTGTGGTTTGTCCAAACTCATCAATGTATCTTAACGCGTAAATTGTAAGCGTTAATATTTTGTTAAAATT
CGCGTTAAATTTTTGTTAAATCAGCTCATTTTTTAACCAATAGGCCGAAATCGGCAAAATCCCTTATAAA
TCAAAAGAATAGACCGAGATAGGGT
[37 nt withheld, positions 4086-4122]
AAAGAACGTGGACTCCAACGTCAAAGG
[49 nt withheld, positions 4150-4198]
T
[91 nt withheld, positions 4200-4290]
G
[124 nt withheld, positions 4292-4415]
CAGGTGGCACTTTTCGGGGAAATGTGCGCGGAACCCCTATTTGTTTATTTTTCTAAATACATTCAAATAT
GTATCCGCTCATGAGACAATAACCCTGATAAATGCTTCAATAATATTGAAAAAGGAAGAGTCCTGAGGCG
GAAAGAACCAGCTGTGGAATGTGTGTCAGTTAGGGTGTGGAAAGTCCCCAGGCTCCCCAGCAGGCAGAAG
TATGCAAAGCATGCATCTCAATTAGTCAGCAACCAGGTGTGGAAAGTCCCCAGGCTCCCCAGCAGGCAGA
AGTATGCAAAGCATGCATCTCAATTAGTCAGCAACCATAGTCCCGCCCCTAACTCCGCCCATCCCGCCCC
TAACTCCGCCCAGTTCCGCCCATTCTCCGCCCCATGGCTGACTAATTTTTTTTATTTATGCAGAGGCCGA
GGCCGCCTCGGCCTCTGAGCTATTCCAGAAGTAGTGAGGAGGCTTTTTTGGAGGCCTAGGCTTTTGCAAA
GATCGATCAAGAGACAGGATGAGGATCGTTTCGCATGATTGAACAAGATGGATTGCACGCAGGTTCTCCG
GCCGCTTGGGTGGAGAGGCTATTCGGCTATGACTGGGCACAACAGACAATCGGCTGCTCTGATGCCGCCG
TGTTCCGGCTGTCAGCGCAGGGGCGCCCGGTTCTTTTTGTCAAGACCGACCTGTCCGGTGCCCTGAATGA
ACTGCAAGACGAGGCAGCGCGGCTATCGTGGCTGGCCACGACGGGCGTTCCTTGCGCAGCTGTGCTCGAC
GTTGTCACTGAAGCGGGAAGGGACTGGCTGCTATTGGGCGAAGTGCCGGGGCAGGATCTCCTGTCATCTC
ACCTTGCTCCTGCCGAGAAAGTATCCATCATGGCTGATGCAATGCGGCGGCTGCATACGCTTGATCCGGC
TACCTGCCCATTCGACCACCAAGCGAAACATCGCATCGAGCGAGCACGTACTCGGATGGAAGCCGGTCTT
GTCGATCAGGATGATCTGGACGAAGAGCATCAGGGGCTCGCGCCAGCCGAACTGTTCGCCAGGCTCAAGG
CGAGCATGCCCGACGGCGAGGATCTCGTCGTGACCCATGGCGATGCCTGCTTGCCGAATATCATGGTGGA
AAATGGCCGCTTTTCTGGATTCATCGACTGTGGCCGGCTGGGTGTGGCGGACCGCTATCAGGACATAGCG
TTGGCTACCCGTGATATTGCTGAAGAGCTTGGCGGCGAATGGGCTGACCGCTTCCTCGTGCTTTACGGTA
TCGCCGCTCCCGATTCGCAGCGCATCGCCTTCTATCGCCTTCTTGACGAGTTCTTCTGAGCGGGACTCTG
GGGTTCGAAATGACCGACCAAGCGACGCCCAACCTGCCATCACGAGATTTCGATTCCACCGCCGCCTTCT
ATGAAAGGTTGGGCTTCGGAATCGTTTTCCGGGACGCCGGCTGGATGATCCTCCAGCGCGGGGATCTCAT
GCTGGAGTTCTTCGCCCACCCTAGGGGGAGGCTAACTGAAACACGGAAGGAGACAATACCGGAAGGAACC
CGCGCTATGACGGCAATAAAAAGACAGAATAAAACGCACGGTGTTGGGTCGTTTGTTCATAAACGCGGGG
TTCGGTCCCAGGGCTGGCACTCTGTCGATACCCCACCGAGACCCCATTGGGGCCAATACGCCCGCGTTTC
TTCCTTTTCCCCACCCCACCCCCCAAGTTCGGGTGAAGGCCCAGGGCTCGCAGCCAACGTCGGGGCGGCA
GGCCCTGCCATAGCCTCAGGTTACTCATATATACTTTAGATTGATTTAAAACTTCATTTTTAATTTAAAA
GGATCTAGGTGAAGATCCTTTTTGATAATCTCATGACCAAAATCCCTTAACGTGAGTTTTCGTTCCACTG
AGCGTCAGACCCCGTAGAAAAGATCAAAGGATCTTCTTGAGATCCTTTTTTTCTGCGCGTAATCTGCTGC
TTGCAAACAAAAAAACCACCGCTACCAGCGGTGGTTTGTTTGCCGGATCAAGAGCTACCAACTCTTTTTC
CGAAGGTAACTGGCTTCAGCAGAGCGCAGATACCAAATACTGTTCTTCTAGTGTAGCCGTAGTTAGGCCA
CCACTTCAAGAACTCTGTAGCACCGCCTACATACCTCGCTCTGCTAATCCTGTTACCAGTGGCTGCTGCC
AGTGGCGATAAGTCGTGTCTTACCGGGTTGGACTCAAGACGATAGTTACCGGATAAGGCGCAGCGGTCGG
GCTGAACGGGGGGTTCGTGCACACAGCCCAGCTTGGAGCGAACGACCTACACCGAACTGAGATACCTACA
GCGTGAGCTATGAGAAAGCGCCACGCTTCCCGAAGGGAGAAAGGCGGACAGGTATCCGGTAAGCGGCAGG
GTCGGAACAGGAGAGCGCACGAGGGAGCTTCCAGGGGGAAACGCCTGGTATCTTTATAGTCCTGTCGGGT
TTCGCCACCTCTGACTTGAGCGTCGATTTTTGTGATGCTCGTCAGGGGGGCGGAGCCTATGGAAAAACGC
CAGCAACGCGGCCTTT
