>Addgene plasmid #161985 | GFP-PH-TAPP1 | depositor partial sequence | sequence record 314200 | PH-TAPP1
AATGATCAGCAGGACCTAGTGGAATGGGTAAATGTGTTAAACAAAGCTATAAAAATTACAGTACCAAAGC
AGTCAGACTCACAGCCTAATTCTGATAACCTAAGTCGCCATGGTGAATGTGGGAAAAAGCAAGTGTCTTA
CAGAACTGATATTGTTGGTGGCGTACCCATCATTACTCCCACTCAGAAAGAAGAAGTAAATGAATGTGGT
GAAAGTATTGACAGAAATAATCTGAAACGGTCACAAAGCCATCTTCCTTACTTTACTCCTAAACCACCTC
AAGATAGTGCGGTTATCAAAGCTGGATATTGTGTAAAACAAGGAGCAGTGATGAAAAACTGGAAGAGAAG
ATATTTTCAATTGGATGAAAACACAATAGGCTACTTCAAATCTGAACTGGAAAAGGAACCTCTTCGCGTA
ATACCACTTAAAGAGGTTCATAAAGTCCAGGAATGTAAGCAAAGCGACATAATGATGAGGGACAACCTCT
TTGAAATTGTAACAACGTCTCGAACTTTCTATGTGCAGGCTGATAGCCCTGAAGAGATGCACAGTTGGAT
TAAAGCAGTCTCTGGCGCCATTGTAGCACAGCGGGGTCCCGGCAGATCTGCGTCTTCTGAGCATCCCCCC
GGTCCTTCAGAATCCAAACACGCTTTCCGTCCTACCAACGCAGCCGCCGCCACCTCACATTCCACAGCCT
CTCGCAGCAACTCTTTGGTCTCAACCTTTACCATGGAGAAGCGAGGATTTTACGAGTCTCTTGCCAAGGT
CAAGCCAGGGAACTTCAAGGTCCAGACTGTCTCTCCAAGAGAACCAGCTTCCAAAGTGACTGAACAAGCT
CTGTTAAGACCTCAAAGTAAAAATGGCCCTCAGGAAAAAGATTGTGACCTAGTAGACTTGGACGATGCGA
GCCTTCCGGTCAGTGACGTGTGA
